Addgene plasmid #108379: xCas9 3.7
Purpose: Mammalian expression vector for xCas9 3.7
Depositing lab: David Liu. Depositing organization: Broad Institute. Publication: Evolved Cas9 variants with broad PAM compatibility and high DNA specificity. Hu JH, Miller SM, Geurts MH, Tang W, Chen L, Sun N, Zeina CM, Gao X, Rees HA, Lin Z, Liu DR. Nature. 2018 Feb 28. pii: nature26155. doi: 10.1038/nature26155. PubMed 29512652.
Backbone
  Vector backbone: pCMV
  Vector type: Mammalian Expression
Growth in bacteria
  Bacterial resistance: Ampicillin, 100 μg/mL
  Growth temperature: 37°C
  Growth strain: Mach1
  Copy number: High Copy
Gene/Insert
  Gene/Insert name: xCas9 3.7
  Species: Synthetic
  Insert size (bp): 4140
  Mutation: A262T, R324L, S409I, E480K, E543D, M694I, E1219V
  Tag / fusion protein: NLS (N terminal on insert)
  Cloning method: Gibson Cloning
  Sequencing primers: 5′ CMV Forward
Terms and licenses: Academic/Nonprofit Terms; Industry Terms: Not Available to Industry
How to cite: xCas9 3.7 was a gift from David Liu (Addgene plasmid # 108379 ; http://n2t.net/addgene:108379 ; RRID:Addgene_108379)
