[The description below was written by a language model from this plasmid's Addgene catalogue record and pLannotate feature annotations shown in this document.]
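Description:
xCas9 3.7 is a mammalian expression plasmid on a pCMV backbone that encodes xCas9 3.7, an evolved variant of Streptococcus pyogenes Cas9 with broadened PAM compatibility. The synthetic insert (recorded as 4140 bp) carries the substitutions A262T, R324L, S409I, E480K, E543D, M694I and E1219V and has a nuclear localization signal at its N terminus. It was assembled into the vector by Gibson cloning. Transcription is driven by the human cytomegalovirus immediate early enhancer and promoter, and an HSV thymidine kinase polyadenylation signal lies downstream of the coding sequence, followed by a short fragment of the bGH poly(A) signal. The automated annotation labels the open reading frame as the catalytically dead "dxCas9(3.7)". However, the catalogue lists no nuclease-inactivating mutations and describes the insert simply as xCas9 3.7, so this label is probably a closest-match call by the annotation tool rather than evidence that the protein is inactive.

In E. coli the 9.5 kb plasmid is maintained at high copy from a ColE1/pUC-type origin and selected with ampicillin through the β-lactamase gene. An f1 origin is also present, along with lac promoter/operator remnants and fragments of lacI and the pBR322 bom region. A second mammalian cassette places the neomycin phosphotransferase gene under the SV40 early promoter with an SV40 poly(A) signal, which could in principle allow G418 selection of transfected cells, although the record does not list this as an intended use. No guide RNA cassette is annotated, so a guide would need to be supplied separately. The stated purpose is expression of xCas9 3.7 in mammalian cells, consistent with genome targeting at an expanded range of PAM sites.
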