Features (pLannotate 1.2.2; 18 found; start..end, strand, type, name):
     50..429     +  enhancer       CMV enhancer: human cytomegalovirus immediate early enhancer
    430..633     +  promoter       CMV promoter: human cytomegalovirus (CMV) immediate early promoter
    748..4851    +  CDS            dxCas9(3.7): catalytically dead Streptococcus pyogenes Cas9 mutant with broad PAM compatibility (Hu et al., 2018)
   4983..5031    +  polyA_signal   HSV TK poly(A) signal: herpes simplex virus thymidine kinase polyadenylation signal (Cole and Stacy, 1985)
   5122..5138    -  polyA_signal   bGH poly(A) signal (fragment): bovine growth hormone polyadenylation signal
   5233..5661    +  rep_origin     f1 ori (sequence partly withheld): f1 bacteriophage origin of replication; arrow indicates direction of (+) strand synthesis
   5675..6004    +  promoter       SV40 promoter: SV40 enhancer and early promoter
   6071..6862    +  CDS            neo: KKA2_KLEPN - Also known as kan, nptII. Experimental evidence at protein level: Swiss-Prot protein existence level 1. Resistance to kanamycin, neomycin, paromomycin, ribostamycin, butirosin and gentamicin B. From Klebsiella pneumoniae.
   6888..7046    +  CDS            ble (fragment): BLE_KLEPN - Experimental evidence at protein level: Swiss-Prot protein existence level 1. Binding protein with a strong affinity to the bleomycin family of antibiotics. Binds to CL990; an antimitotic-antibiotic compound. From Klebsiella pneumoniae.
   7041..7162    +  polyA_signal   SV40 poly(A) signal: SV40 polyadenylation signal
   7235..7251    -  protein_bind   lac operator: The lac repressor binds to the lac operator to inhibit transcription in E. coli. This inhibition can be relieved by adding lactose or isopropyl-β-D-thiogalactopyranoside (IPTG). lac repressor encoded by lacI
   7259..7289    -  promoter       lac promoter: promoter for the E. coli lac operon
   7304..7325    -  protein_bind   CAP binding site: CAP binding activates transcription in the presence of cAMP. E. coli catabolite activator protein
   7338..7430    -  CDS            lacI (fragment): lac repressor; lacI; The lac repressor binds to the lac operator to inhibit transcription in E. coli. This inhibition can be relieved by adding lactose or isopropyl-β-D-thiogalactopyranoside (IPTG).
   7613..8201    -  rep_origin     ori: high-copy-number ColE1/pMB1/pBR322/pUC origin of replication
   8372..9232    -  CDS            AmpR: β-lactamase; bla; confers resistance to ampicillin, carbenicillin, and related antibiotics
   9233..9337    -  promoter       AmpR promoter: bla
   9396..9448    -  misc_feature   bom (fragment): basis of mobility region from pBR322
>Addgene plasmid #108379 | xCas9 3.7 | addgene full sequence | sequence record 241939 | Addgene NGS Result
GTTAGGCGTTTTGCGCTGCTTCGCGATGTACGGGCCAGATATACGCGTTGACATTGATTATTGACTAGTT
ATTAATAGTAATCAATTACGGGGTCATTAGTTCATAGCCCATATATGGAGTTCCGCGTTACATAACTTAC
GGTAAATGGCCCGCCTGGCTGACCGCCCAACGACCCCCGCCCATTGACGTCAATAATGACGTATGTTCCC
ATAGTAACGCCAATAGGGACTTTCCATTGACGTCAATGGGTGGAGTATTTACGGTAAACTGCCCACTTGG
CAGTACATCAAGTGTATCATATGCCAAGTACGCCCCCTATTGACGTCAATGACGGTAAATGGCCCGCCTG
GCATTATGCCCAGTACATGACCTTATGGGACTTTCCTACTTGGCAGTACATCTACGTATTAGTCATCGCT
ATTACCATGGTGATGCGGTTTTGGCAGTACATCAATGGGCGTGGATAGCGGTTTGACTCACGGGGATTTC
CAAGTCTCCACCCCATTGACGTCAATGGGAGTTTGTTTTGGCACCAAAATCAACGGGACTTTCCAAAATG
TCGTAACAACTCCGCCCCATTGACGCAAATGGGCGGTAGGCGTGTACGGTGGGAGGTCTATATAAGCAGA
GCTCGTTTAGTGAACCGTCAGATCGCCTGGAGACGCCATCCACGCTGTTTTGACCTCCATAGAAGACACC
GGGACCGATCCAGCCTCCGGACTCTAGAGGATCGAACCCTTGCCACCATGGACAAGAAGTACTCCATTGG
GCTCGATATCGGCACAAACAGCGTCGGCTGGGCCGTCATTACGGACGAGTACAAGGTGCCGAGCAAAAAA
TTCAAAGTTCTGGGCAATACCGATCGCCACAGCATAAAGAAGAACCTCATTGGCGCCCTCCTGTTCGACT
CCGGGGAGACGGCCGAAGCCACGCGGCTCAAAAGAACAGCACGGCGCAGATATACCCGCAGAAAGAATCG
GATCTGCTACCTGCAGGAGATCTTTAGTAATGAGATGGCTAAGGTGGATGACTCTTTCTTCCATAGGCTG
GAGGAGTCCTTTTTGGTGGAGGAGGATAAAAAGCACGAGCGCCACCCAATCTTTGGCAATATCGTGGACG
AGGTGGCGTACCATGAAAAGTACCCAACCATATATCATCTGAGGAAGAAGCTTGTAGACAGTACTGATAA
GGCTGACTTGCGGTTGATCTATCTCGCGCTGGCGCATATGATCAAATTTCGGGGACACTTCCTCATCGAG
GGGGACCTGAACCCAGACAACAGCGATGTCGACAAACTCTTTATCCAACTGGTTCAGACTTACAATCAGC
TTTTCGAAGAGAACCCGATCAACGCATCCGGAGTTGACGCCAAAGCAATCCTGAGCGCTAGGCTGTCCAA
ATCCCGGCGGCTCGAAAACCTCATCGCACAGCTCCCTGGGGAGAAGAAGAACGGCCTGTTTGGTAATCTT
ATCGCCCTGTCCCTCGGGCTGACCCCCAACTTTAAATCTAACTTCGACCTGGCCGAAGATACCAAGCTTC
AACTGAGCAAAGACACCTACGATGATGATCTCGACAATCTGCTGGCCCAGATCGGCGACCAGTACGCAGA
CCTTTTTTTGGCGGCAAAGAACCTGTCAGACGCCATTCTGCTGAGTGATATTCTGCGAGTGAACACGGAG
ATCACCAAAGCTCCGCTGAGCGCTAGTATGATCAAGCTCTATGATGAGCACCACCAAGACTTGACTTTGC
TGAAGGCCCTTGTCAGACAGCAACTGCCTGAGAAGTACAAGGAAATTTTCTTCGATCAGTCTAAAAATGG
CTACGCCGGATACATTGACGGCGGAGCAAGCCAGGAGGAATTTTACAAATTTATTAAGCCCATCTTGGAA
AAAATGGACGGCACCGAGGAGCTGCTGGTAAAGCTTAACAGAGAAGATCTGTTGCGCAAACAGCGCACTT
TCGACAATGGAATCATCCCCCACCAGATTCACCTGGGCGAACTGCACGCTATCCTCAGGCGGCAAGAGGA
TTTCTACCCCTTTTTGAAAGATAACAGGGAAAAGATTGAGAAAATCCTCACATTTCGGATACCCTACTAT
GTAGGCCCCCTCGCCCGGGGAAATTCCAGATTCGCGTGGATGACTCGCAAATCAGAAGAGACCATCACTC
CCTGGAACTTCGAGAAAGTCGTGGATAAGGGGGCCTCTGCCCAGTCCTTCATCGAAAGGATGACTAACTT
TGATAAAAATCTGCCTAACGAAAAGGTGCTTCCTAAACACTCTCTGCTGTACGAGTACTTCACAGTTTAT
AACGAGCTCACCAAGGTCAAATACGTCACAGAAGGGATGAGAAAGCCAGCATTCCTGTCTGGAGATCAGA
AGAAAGCTATTGTGGACCTCCTCTTCAAGACGAACCGGAAAGTTACCGTGAAACAGCTCAAAGAAGACTA
TTTCAAAAAGATTGAATGTTTCGACTCTGTTGAAATCAGCGGAGTGGAGGATCGCTTCAACGCATCCCTG
GGAACGTATCACGATCTCCTGAAAATCATTAAAGACAAGGACTTCCTGGACAATGAGGAGAACGAGGACA
TTCTTGAGGACATTGTCCTCACCCTTACGTTGTTTGAAGATAGGGAGATGATTGAAGAACGCTTGAAAAC
TTACGCTCATCTCTTCGACGACAAAGTCATGAAGCAGCTCAAGAGGCGCCGATATACAGGATGGGGGCGG
CTGTCAAGAAAACTGATCAATGGGATCCGAGACAAGCAGAGTGGAAAGACAATCCTGGATTTTCTTAAGT
CCGATGGATTTGCCAACCGGAACTTCATTCAGTTGATCCATGATGACTCTCTCACCTTTAAGGAGGACAT
CCAGAAAGCACAAGTTTCTGGCCAGGGGGACAGTCTTCACGAGCACATCGCTAATCTTGCAGGTAGCCCA
GCTATCAAAAAGGGAATACTGCAGACCGTTAAGGTCGTGGATGAACTCGTCAAAGTAATGGGAAGGCATA
AGCCCGAGAATATCGTTATCGAGATGGCCCGAGAGAACCAAACCACCCAGAAGGGACAGAAGAACAGTAG
GGAAAGGATGAAGAGGATTGAAGAGGGTATAAAAGAACTGGGGTCCCAAATCCTTAAGGAACACCCAGTT
GAAAACACCCAGCTTCAGAATGAGAAGCTCTACCTGTACTACCTGCAGAACGGCAGGGACATGTACGTGG
ATCAGGAACTGGACATCAATCGGCTCTCCGACTACGACGTGGACCATATCGTGCCCCAGTCTTTTCTCAA
AGATGATTCTATTGATAATAAAGTGTTGACAAGATCCGATAAAAACAGAGGGAAGAGTGATAACGTCCCC
TCAGAAGAAGTTGTCAAGAAAATGAAAAATTATTGGCGGCAGCTGCTGAACGCCAAACTGATCACACAAC
GGAAGTTCGATAATCTGACTAAGGCTGAACGAGGTGGCCTGTCTGAGTTGGATAAAGCCGGTTTCATCAA
AAGGCAGCTTGTTGAGACACGCCAGATCACCAAGCACGTGGCCCAAATTCTCGATTCACGCATGAACACC
AAGTACGATGAAAATGACAAACTGATTCGAGAGGTGAAAGTTATTACTCTGAAGTCTAAGCTGGTCTCAG
ATTTCAGAAAGGACTTTCAGTTTTATAAGGTGAGAGAGATCAACAATTACCACCATGCGCATGATGCCTA
CCTGAATGCAGTGGTAGGCACTGCACTTATCAAAAAATATCCCAAGCTTGAATCTGAATTTGTTTACGGA
GACTATAAAGTGTACGATGTTAGGAAAATGATCGCAAAGTCTGAGCAGGAAATAGGCAAGGCCACCGCTA
AGTACTTCTTTTACAGCAATATTATGAATTTTTTCAAGACCGAGATTACACTGGCCAATGGAGAGATTCG
GAAGCGACCACTTATCGAAACAAACGGAGAAACAGGAGAAATCGTGTGGGACAAGGGTAGGGATTTCGCG
ACAGTCCGGAAGGTCCTGTCCATGCCGCAGGTGAACATCGTTAAAAAGACCGAAGTACAGACCGGAGGTT
TCTCCAAGGAAAGTATCCTCCCGAAAAGGAACAGCGACAAGCTGATCGCACGCAAAAAAGATTGGGACCC
CAAGAAATACGGCGGATTCGATTCTCCTACAGTCGCTTACAGTGTACTGGTTGTGGCCAAAGTGGAGAAA
GGGAAGTCTAAAAAACTCAAAAGCGTCAAGGAACTGCTGGGCATCACAATCATGGAGCGATCAAGCTTCG
AAAAAAACCCCATCGACTTTCTCGAGGCGAAAGGATATAAAGAGGTCAAAAAAGACCTCATCATTAAGCT
TCCCAAGTACTCTCTCTTTGAGCTTGAAAACGGCCGGAAACGAATGCTCGCTAGTGCGGGCGTGCTGCAG
AAAGGTAACGAGCTGGCACTGCCCTCTAAATACGTTAATTTCTTGTATCTGGCCAGCCACTATGAAAAGC
TCAAAGGGTCTCCCGAAGATAATGAGCAGAAGCAGCTGTTCGTGGAACAACACAAACACTACCTTGATGA
GATCATCGAGCAAATAAGCGAATTCTCCAAAAGAGTGATCCTCGCCGACGCTAACCTCGATAAGGTGCTT
TCTGCTTACAATAAGCACAGGGATAAGCCCATCAGGGAGCAGGCAGAAAACATTATCCACTTGTTTACTC
TGACCAACTTGGGCGCGCCTGCAGCCTTCAAGTACTTCGACACTACCATAGACAGAAAGCGGTACACCTC
TACAAAGGAGGTCCTGGACGCCACACTGATTCATCAGTCAATTACGGGGCTCTATGAAACAAGAATCGAC
CTCTCTCAGCTCGGTGGAGACAGCAGGGCTGACCCCAAGAAGAAGAGGAAGGTGTGAAAGGGTTCGATCC
CTACCGGTTAGTAATGAGTTTAAACGGGGGAGGCTAACTGAAACACGGAAGGAGACAATACCGGAAGGAA
CCCGCGCTATGACGGCAATAAAAAGACAGAATAAAACGCACGGGTGTTGGGTCGTTTGTTCATAAACGCG
GGGTTCGGTCCCAGGGCTGGCACTCTGTCGATACCCCACCGAGACCCCATTGGGGCCAATACGCCCGCGT
TTCTTCCTTTTCCCCACCCCACCCCCCAAGTTCGGGTGAAGGCCCAGGGCTCGCAGCCAACGTCGGGGCG
GCAGGCCCTGCCATAGCAGATCTGCGCAGCTGGGGCTCTAGGGGGTATCCCC
[124 nt withheld, positions 5233-5356]
C
[91 nt withheld, positions 5358-5448]
A
[49 nt withheld, positions 5450-5498]
CCTTTGACGTTGGAGTCCACGTTCTTT
[37 nt withheld, positions 5526-5562]
ACCCTATCTCGGTCTATTCTTTTGATTTATAAGGGATTTTGCCGATTTCGGCCTATTGGTTAAAAAATGA
GCTGATTTAACAAAAATTTAACGCGAATTAATTCTGTGGAATGTGTGTCAGTTAGGGTGTGGAAAGTCCC
CAGGCTCCCCAGCAGGCAGAAGTATGCAAAGCATGCATCTCAATTAGTCAGCAACCAGGTGTGGAAAGTC
CCCAGGCTCCCCAGCAGGCAGAAGTATGCAAAGCATGCATCTCAATTAGTCAGCAACCATAGTCCCGCCC
CTAACTCCGCCCATCCCGCCCCTAACTCCGCCCAGTTCCGCCCATTCTCCGCCCCATGGCTGACTAATTT
TTTTTATTTATGCAGAGGCCGAGGCCGCCTCTGCCTCTGAGCTATTCCAGAAGTAGTGAGGAGGCTTTTT
TGGAGGCCTAGGCTTTTGCAAAAAGCTCCCGGGAGCTTGTATATCCATTTTCGGATCTGATCAAGAGACA
GGATGAGGATCGTTTCGCATGATTGAACAAGATGGATTGCACGCAGGTTCTCCGGCCGCTTGGGTGGAGA
GGCTATTCGGCTATGACTGGGCACAACAGACAATCGGCTGCTCTGATGCCGCCGTGTTCCGGCTGTCAGC
GCAGGGGCGCCCGGTTCTTTTTGTCAAGACCGACCTGTCCGGTGCCCTGAATGAACTGCAGGACGAGGCA
GCGCGGCTATCGTGGCTGGCCACGACGGGCGTTCCTTGCGCAGCTGTGCTCGACGTTGTCACTGAAGCGG
GAAGGGACTGGCTGCTATTGGGCGAAGTGCCGGGGCAGGATCTCCTGTCATCTCACCTTGCTCCTGCCGA
GAAAGTATCCATCATGGCTGATGCAATGCGGCGGCTGCATACGCTTGATCCGGCTACCTGCCCATTCGAC
CACCAAGCGAAACATCGCATCGAGCGAGCACGTACTCGGATGGAAGCCGGTCTTGTCGATCAGGATGATC
TGGACGAAGAGCATCAGGGGCTCGCGCCAGCCGAACTGTTCGCCAGGCTCAAGGCGCGCATGCCCGACGG
CGAGGATCTCGTCGTGACCCATGGCGATGCCTGCTTGCCGAATATCATGGTGGAAAATGGCCGCTTTTCT
GGATTCATCGACTGTGGCCGGCTGGGTGTGGCGGACCGCTATCAGGACATAGCGTTGGCTACCCGTGATA
TTGCTGAAGAGCTTGGCGGCGAATGGGCTGACCGCTTCCTCGTGCTTTACGGTATCGCCGCTCCCGATTC
GCAGCGCATCGCCTTCTATCGCCTTCTTGACGAGTTCTTCTGAGCGGGACTCTGGGGTTCGCGAAATGAC
CGACCAAGCGACGCCCAACCTGCCATCACGAGATTTCGATTCCACCGCCGCCTTCTATGAAAGGTTGGGC
TTCGGAATCGTTTTCCGGGACGCCGGCTGGATGATCCTCCAGCGCGGGGATCTCATGCTGGAGTTCTTCG
CCCACCCCAACTTGTTTATTGCAGCTTATAATGGTTACAAATAAAGCAATAGCATCACAAATTTCACAAA
TAAAGCATTTTTTTCACTGCATTCTAGTTGTGGTTTGTCCAAACTCATCAATGTATCTTATCATGTCTGT
ATACCGTCGACCTCTAGCTAGAGCTTGGCGTAATCATGGTCATAGCTGTTTCCTGTGTGAAATTGTTATC
CGCTCACAATTCCACACAACATACGAGCCGGAAGCATAAAGTGTAAAGCCTGGGGTGCCTAATGAGTGAG
CTAACTCACATTAATTGCGTTGCGCTCACTGCCCGCTTTCCAGTCGGGAAACCTGTCGTGCCAGCTGCAT
TAATGAATCGGCCAACGCGCGGGGAGAGGCGGTTTGCGTATTGGGCGCTCTTCCGCTTCCTCGCTCACTG
ACTCGCTGCGCTCGGTCGTTCGGCTGCGGCGAGCGGTATCAGCTCACTCAAAGGCGGTAATACGGTTATC
CACAGAATCAGGGGATAACGCAGGAAAGAACATGTGAGCAAAAGGCCAGCAAAAGGCCAGGAACCGTAAA
AAGGCCGCGTTGCTGGCGTTTTTCCATAGGCTCCGCCCCCCTGACGAGCATCACAAAAATCGACGCTCAA
GTCAGAGGTGGCGAAACCCGACAGGACTATAAAGATACCAGGCGTTTCCCCCTGGAAGCTCCCTCGTGCG
CTCTCCTGTTCCGACCCTGCCGCTTACCGGATACCTGTCCGCCTTTCTCCCTTCGGGAAGCGTGGCGCTT
TCTCATAGCTCACGCTGTAGGTATCTCAGTTCGGTGTAGGTCGTTCGCTCCAAGCTGGGCTGTGTGCACG
AACCCCCCGTTCAGCCCGACCGCTGCGCCTTATCCGGTAACTATCGTCTTGAGTCCAACCCGGTAAGACA
CGACTTATCGCCACTGGCAGCAGCCACTGGTAACAGGATTAGCAGAGCGAGGTATGTAGGCGGTGCTACA
GAGTTCTTGAAGTGGTGGCCTAACTACGGCTACACTAGAAGAACAGTATTTGGTATCTGCGCTCTGCTGA
AGCCAGTTACCTTCGGAAAAAGAGTTGGTAGCTCTTGATCCGGCAAACAAACCACCGCTGGTAGCGGTGG
TTTTTTTGTTTGCAAGCAGCAGATTACGCGCAGAAAAAAAGGATCTCAAGAAGATCCTTTGATCTTTTCT
ACGGGGTCTGACGCTCAGTGGAACGAAAACTCACGTTAAGGGATTTTGGTCATGAGATTATCAAAAAGGA
TCTTCACCTAGATCCTTTTAAATTAAAAATGAAGTTTTAAATCAATCTAAAGTATATATGAGTAAACTTG
GTCTGACAGTTACCAATGCTTAATCAGTGAGGCACCTATCTCAGCGATCTGTCTATTTCGTTCATCCATA
GTTGCCTGACTCCCCGTCGTGTAGATAACTACGATACGGGAGGGCTTACCATCTGGCCCCAGTGCTGCAA
TGATACCGCGAGACCCACGCTCACCGGCTCCAGATTTATCAGCAATAAACCAGCCAGCCGGAAGGGCCGA
GCGCAGAAGTGGTCCTGCAACTTTATCCGCCTCCATCCAGTCTATTAATTGTTGCCGGGAAGCTAGAGTA
AGTAGTTCGCCAGTTAATAGTTTGCGCAACGTTGTTGCCATTGCTACAGGCATCGTGGTGTCACGCTCGT
CGTTTGGTATGGCTTCATTCAGCTCCGGTTCCCAACGATCAAGGCGAGTTACATGATCCCCCATGTTGTG
CAAAAAAGCGGTTAGCTCCTTCGGTCCTCCGATCGTTGTCAGAAGTAAGTTGGCCGCAGTGTTATCACTC
ATGGTTATGGCAGCACTGCATAATTCTCTTACTGTCATGCCATCCGTAAGATGCTTTTCTGTGACTGGTG
AGTACTCAACCAAGTCATTCTGAGAATAGTGTATGCGGCGACCGAGTTGCTCTTGCCCGGCGTCAATACG
GGATAATACCGCGCCACATAGCAGAACTTTAAAAGTGCTCATCATTGGAAAACGTTCTTCGGGGCGAAAA
CTCTCAAGGATCTTACCGCTGTTGAGATCCAGTTCGATGTAACCCACTCGTGCACCCAACTGATCTTCAG
CATCTTTTACTTTCACCAGCGTTTCTGGGTGAGCAAAAACAGGAAGGCAAAATGCCGCAAAAAAGGGAAT
AAGGGCGACACGGAAATGTTGAATACTCATACTCTTCCTTTTTCAATATTATTGAAGCATTTATCAGGGT
TATTGTCTCATGAGCGGATACATATTTGAATGTATTTAGAAAAATAAACAAATAGGGGTTCCGCGCACAT
TTCCCCGAAAAGTGCCACCTGACGTCGACGGATCGGGAGATCTCCCGATCCCCTATGGTGCACTCTCAGT
ACAATCTGCTCTGATGCCGCATAGTTAAGCCAGTATCTGCTCCCTGCTTGTGTGTTGGAGGTCGCTGAGT
AGTGCGCGAGCAAAATTTAAGCTACAACAAGGCAAGGCTTGACCGACAATTGCATGAAGAATCTGCTTAG
G
